Addgene plasmid #120309: pAAV-FAH-rtTA3G
Purpose: An AAV vector that expresses rtTA3G under the c-fos promoter
Depositing lab: Bong-Kiun Kaang. Depositing organization: Seoul National University. Publication: Interregional synaptic maps among engram cells underlie memory formation. Choi JH, Sim SE, Kim JI, Choi DI, Oh J, Ye S, Lee J, Kim T, Ko HG, Lim CS, Kaang BK. Science. 2018 Apr 27;360(6387):430-435. doi: 10.1126/science.aas9204. PubMed 29700265.
Backbone
  Vector backbone: pAAV
  Backbone size w/o insert (bp): 5178
  Total vector size (bp): 5925
  Vector type: AAV
Growth in bacteria
  Bacterial resistance: Ampicillin, 100 μg/mL
  Growth temperature: 37°C
  Growth strain: NEB Stable
  Copy number: Unknown
Gene/Insert
  Gene/Insert name: rtTA3G
  Insert size (bp): 747
  Promoter: c-fos
  Cloning method: Restriction Enzyme; 5′ cloning site HindIII (not destroyed); 3′ cloning site BglII (not destroyed)
  Sequencing primers: 5′ None; 3′ None
Terms and licenses: Academic/Nonprofit Terms; Industry Terms: Not Available to Industry
How to cite: pAAV-FAH-rtTA3G was a gift from Bong-Kiun Kaang (Addgene plasmid # 120309 ; http://n2t.net/addgene:120309 ; RRID:Addgene_120309)
