[The description below was written by a language model from this plasmid's Addgene catalogue record and pLannotate feature annotations shown in this document.]
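Description:
pAAV-FAH-rtTA3G is an adeno-associated virus transfer plasmid (about 5.9 kb) built on a pAAV backbone and designed to express the reverse tetracycline-controlled transactivator rtTA3G from the c-fos promoter. It is propagated in E. coli through a high-copy ColE1/pUC-type origin and selected with ampicillin via the β-lactamase gene and its native promoter. An f1 phage origin and small remnants of pBR322 bom and rop sequences are also present in the backbone. The recorded growth strain is a recombination-deficient type, which fits the need to keep the repeat-rich AAV2 inverted terminal repeats intact. The feature table shows a full-length ITR downstream of the cassette but only short fragments of the upstream ITR, which may reflect incomplete annotation or sequencing through this structured region.

Between the ITRs, which provide the signals for genome replication and packaging into AAV particles, the annotation detects a short fragment of mouse Fos coding sequence. This suggests that the c-fos regulatory region carries part of the first Fos exon, although the promoter itself is not annotated as a feature. Downstream lies the 747 bp rtTA3G insert, cloned between HindIII and BglII and recognised in the table by its TetR-derived DNA-binding portion, followed by a human growth hormone polyadenylation signal. Because c-fos is an immediate-early gene induced by neuronal activity, rtTA3G should be produced preferentially in recently active cells. In the presence of doxycycline it can then drive a TRE-controlled transgene supplied from a separate vector. The associated publication concerns synaptic connectivity among engram cells, consistent with use for activity- and drug-gated labelling of memory-related neurons. The meaning of "FAH" in the name is not stated.
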