Features (pLannotate 1.2.2; 13 found; start..end, strand, type, name):
     12..39      +  repeat_region  AAV2 ITR (fragment): inverted terminal repeat of adeno-associated virus serotype 2 inverted
     68..95      +  repeat_region  AAV2 ITR (fragment): inverted terminal repeat of adeno-associated virus serotype 2 inverted
    907..1047    +  CDS            Fos (fragment): FOS_MOUSE - Experimental evidence at protein level: Swiss-Prot protein existence level 1. Nuclear phosphoprotein which forms a tight but non-covalently linked complex with the JUN/AP-1 transcription factor. On TGF-beta activation, forms a multimeric SMAD3/SMAD4/JUN/FOS complex, at the AP1/SMAD-binding site to regulate TGF-beta-mediated signaling (By similarity). Has a critical function in regulating the development of cells destined to form and maintain the skeleton. It is thought to have an important role in signal transduction, cell proliferation and differentiation. In growing cells, activa
   1826..2443    +  CDS            tetR: TETR2_ECOLX - Experimental evidence at protein level: Swiss-Prot protein existence level 1. TetR is the repressor of the tetracycline resistance element; its N-terminal region forms a helix-turn-helix structure and binds DNA. Binding of tetracycline to TetR reduces the repressor affinity for the tetracycline resistance gene (tetA) promoter operator sites. From Escherichia coli.
   2661..3137    +  polyA_signal   hGH poly(A) signal: human growth hormone polyadenylation signal
   3177..3317    +  repeat_region  AAV2 ITR: inverted terminal repeat of adeno-associated virus serotype 2 inverted
   3322..3373    -  misc_feature   bom (fragment): basis of mobility region from pBR322
   3392..3847    +  rep_origin     f1 ori (sequence partly withheld): f1 bacteriophage origin of replication; arrow indicates direction of (+) strand synthesis
   3848..3897    -  misc_feature   bom (fragment): basis of mobility region from pBR322
   3999..4034    -  CDS            rop (fragment): Rop protein, which maintains plasmids at low copy number; rop
   4129..4233    +  promoter       AmpR promoter: bla
   4234..5094    +  CDS            AmpR: β-lactamase; bla; confers resistance to ampicillin, carbenicillin, and related antibiotics
   5265..5853    +  rep_origin     ori: high-copy-number ColE1/pMB1/pBR322/pUC origin of replication
>Addgene plasmid #120309 | pAAV-FAH-rtTA3G | addgene full sequence | sequence record 233283 | Addgene NGS Result
CCTGCAGGCAGCTGCGCGCTCGCTCGCTCACTGAGGCCGCCCGGGCGTCGGGCGACCTTTGGTCGCCCGG
CCTCAGTGAGCGAGCGAGCGCGCAGAGAGGGAGTGGCCAACTCCATCACTAGGGGTTCCTGCGGCCGCAC
GCGTCAAGCTTTCCTTTAGGAACAGAGGCTTCGAGCCTTTAAGGCTGCGTACTTGCTTCTCCTAATACCA
GAGACTCAAAAAAAAAAAAAAAGTTCCAGATTGCTGGACAATGACCCGGGTCTCATCCCTTGACCCTGGG
AACCGGGTCCACATTGAATCAGGTGCGAATGTTCGCTCGCCTTCTCTGCCTTTCCCGCCTCCCCTCCCCC
GGCCGCGGCCCCGGTTCCCCCCCTGCGCTGCACCCTCAGAGTTGGCTGCAGCCGGCGAGCTGTTCCCGTC
AATCCCTCCCTCCTTTACACAGGATGTCCATATTAGGACATCTGCGTCAGCAGGTTTCCACGGCCGGTCC
CTGTTGTTCTGGGGGGGGGACCATCTCCGAAATCCTACACGCGGAAGGTCTAGGAGACCCCCTAAGATCC
CAAATGTGAACACTCATAGGTGAAAGATGTATGCCAAGACGGGGGTTGAAAGCCTGGGGCGTAGAGTTGA
CGACAGAGCGCCCGCAGAGGGCCTTGGGGCGCGCTTCCCCCCCCTTCCAGTTCCGCCCAGTGACGTAGGA
AGTCCATCCATTCACAGCGCTTCTATAAAGGCGCCAGCTGAGGCGCCTACTACTCCAACCGCGACTGCAG
CGAGCAACTGAGAAGACTGGATAGAGCCGGCGGTTCCGCGAACGAGCAGTGACCGCGCTCCCACCCAGCT
CTGCTCTGCAGCTCCCACCAGTGTCTACCCCTGGACCCCTTGCCGGGCTTTCCCCAAACTTCGACCATGA
TGTTCTCGGGTTTCAACGCCGACTACGAGGCGTCATCCTCCCGCTGCAGTAGCGCCTCCCCGGCCGGGGA
CAGCCTTTCCTACTACCATTCCCCAGCCGACTCCTTCTCCAGCATGGGCTCTCCTGTCAACACACAGGTG
AGTTTGGCTTTGTGTAGCCGCCAGGTCCGCGCTGAGGGTCGCCGTGGAGGAGACACTGGGGTGTGACTCG
CAGGGGCGGGGGGGTCTTCCTTTTTCGCTCTGGAGGGAGACTGGCGCGGTCAGAGCAGCCTTAGCCTGGG
AACCCAGGACTTGTCTGAGCGCGTGCACACTTGTCATAGTAAGACTTAGTGACCCCTTCCCGCGCGGCAG
GTTTATTCTGAGTGGCCTGCCTGCATTCTTCTCTCGGCCGACTTGTTTCTGAGATCAGCCGGGGCCAACA
AGTCTCGAGCAAAGAGTCGCTAACTAGAGTTTGGGAGGCGGCAAACCGCGGCAATCCCCCCTCCCGGGGC
AGCCTGGAGCAGGGAGGAGGGAGGAGGGAGGAGGGTGCTGCGGGCGGGTGTGTAAGGCAGTTTCATTGAT
AAAAAGCGAGTTCATTCTGGAGACTCCGGAGCAGCGCCTGCGTCAGCGCAGACGTCAGGGATATTTATAA
CAAACCCCCTTTCGAGCGAGTGATGCCGAAGGGATAACGGGAACGCAGCAGTAGGATGGAGGAGAAAGGC
TGCGCTGCGGAATTCAAGGGAGGATATTGGGAGAGCTTTTATCTCCGATGAGGTGCATACAGGAAGACAT
AAGCAGTCTCTGACCGGAATGCTTCTCTCTCCCTGCTTCATGCGACACTAGGGCCACTTGCTCCACCTGT
GTCTGGAACCTCCTCGCTCACCTCCGCTTTCCTCTTTTTGTTTTGTTTCAGGACTTTTGCGCAGATCTGG
CCACCATGTCTAGACTGGACAAGAGCAAAGTGATCAACAGCGCCCTGGAACTGCTGAACGGCGTGGGCAT
CGAGGGCCTGACCACCCGGAAGCTGGCCCAGAAACTGGGCGTGGAACAGCCCACCCTGTACTGGCACGTG
AAGAACAAGCGGGCCCTGCTGGACGCCCTGCCCATCGAGATGCTGGACCGGCACCACACCCACAGCTGCC
CTCTGGAAGGCGAGAGCTGGCAGGACTTCCTGCGGAACAACGCCAAGAGCTACAGATGCGCCCTGCTGAG
CCACCGGGACGGCGCCAAAGTGCACCTGGGCACCAGACCCACCGAGAAGCAGTACGAGACACTGGAAAAC
CAGCTGGCCTTCCTGTGCCAGCAGGGCTTCAGCCTGGAAAACGCCCTGTACGCCCTGAGCGCCGTGGGCC
ACTTCACCCTGGGCTGCGTGCTGGAAGAACAGGAACACCAGGTCGCCAAAGAGGAAAGAGAGACACCCAC
CACCGACAGCATGCCCCCCCTGCTGAAGCAGGCCATCGAGCTGTTCGACAGACAGGGCGCCGAGCCCGCC
TTCCTGTTCGGCCTGGAACTGATCATCTGCGGCCTCGAGAAGCAGCTGAAGTGCGAGAGCGGCGGACCCA
CCGACGCCCTGGACGACTTCGACCTGGACATGCTGCCCGCCGATGCCCTGGATGATTTTGATCTGGATAT
GCTCCCTGCTGACGCTCTCGATGACTTCGATCTCGATATGCTGCCAGGCTAATCGATAAAACGTTTTATT
GTGTTTTTAATTTATTTATTAAGATGGATTCTCAGATATTTATATTTTTATTTTATTTTTTTGGATCTAC
GGGTGGCATCCCTGTGACCCCTCCCCAGTGCCTCTCCTGGCCCTGGAAGTTGCCACTCCAGTGCCCACCA
GCCTTGTCCTAATAAAATTAAGTTGCATCATTTTGTCTGACTAGGTGTCCTTCTATAATATTATGGGGTG
GAGGGGGGTGGTATGGAGCAAGGGGCAAGTTGGGAAGACAACCTGTAGGGCCTGCGGGGTCTATTGGGAA
CCAAGCTGGAGTGCAGTGGCACAATCTTGGCTCACTGCAATCTCCGCCTCCTGGGTTCAAGCGATTCTCC
TGCCTCAGCCTCCCGAGTTGTTGGGATTCCAGGCATGCATGACCAGGCTCAGCTAATTTTTGTTTTTTTG
GTAGAGACGGGGTTTCACCATATTGGCCAGGCTGGTCTCCAACTCCTAATCTCAGGTGATCTACCCACCT
TGGCCTCCCAAATTGCTGGGATTACAGGCGTGAACCACTGCTCCCTTCCCTGTCCTTCTGATTTTGTAGG
TAACCACGTGCGGACCGAGCGGCCGCAGGAACCCCTAGTGATGGAGTTGGCCACTCCCTCTCTGCGCGCT
CGCTCGCTCACTGAGGCCGGGCGACCAAAGGTCGCCCGACGCCCGGGCTTTGCCCGGGCGGCCTCAGTGA
GCGAGCGAGCGCGCAGCTGCCTGCAGGGGCGCCTGATGCGGTATTTTCTCCTTACGCATCTGTGCGGTAT
TTCACACCGCATA
[95 nt withheld, positions 3374-3468]
T
[46 nt withheld, positions 3470-3515]
C
[141 nt withheld, positions 3517-3657]
CCTTTGACGTTGGAGTCCACGTTCTTT
[37 nt withheld, positions 3685-3721]
ACTCTATCTCGGGCTATTCTTTTGATTTATAAGGGATTTTGCCGATTTCGGTCTATTGGTTAAAAAATGA
GCTGATTTAACAAAAATTTAACGCGAATTTTAACAAAATATTAACGTTTACAATTTTATGGTGCACTCTC
AGTACAATCTGCTCTGATGCCGCATAGTTAAGCCAGCCCCGACACCCGCCAACACCCGCTGACGCGCCCT
GACGGGCTTGTCTGCTCCCGGCATCCGCTTACAGACAAGCTGTGACCGTCTCCGGGAGCTGCATGTGTCA
GAGGTTTTCACCGTCATCACCGAAACGCGCGAGACGAAAGGGCCTCGTGATACGCCTATTTTTATAGGTT
AATGTCATGATAATAATGGTTTCTTAGACGTCAGGTGGCACTTTTCGGGGAAATGTGCGCGGAACCCCTA
TTTGTTTATTTTTCTAAATACATTCAAATATGTATCCGCTCATGAGACAATAACCCTGATAAATGCTTCA
ATAATATTGAAAAAGGAAGAGTATGAGTATTCAACATTTCCGTGTCGCCCTTATTCCCTTTTTTGCGGCA
TTTTGCCTTCCTGTTTTTGCTCACCCAGAAACGCTGGTGAAAGTAAAAGATGCTGAAGATCAGTTGGGTG
CACGAGTGGGTTACATCGAACTGGATCTCAACAGCGGTAAGATCCTTGAGAGTTTTCGCCCCGAAGAACG
TTTTCCAATGATGAGCACTTTTAAAGTTCTGCTATGTGGCGCGGTATTATCCCGTATTGACGCCGGGCAA
GAGCAACTCGGTCGCCGCATACACTATTCTCAGAATGACTTGGTTGAGTACTCACCAGTCACAGAAAAGC
ATCTTACGGATGGCATGACAGTAAGAGAATTATGCAGTGCTGCCATAACCATGAGTGATAACACTGCGGC
CAACTTACTTCTGACAACGATCGGAGGACCGAAGGAGCTAACCGCTTTTTTGCACAACATGGGGGATCAT
GTAACTCGCCTTGATCGTTGGGAACCGGAGCTGAATGAAGCCATACCAAACGACGAGCGTGACACCACGA
TGCCTGTAGCAATGGCAACAACGTTGCGCAAACTATTAACTGGCGAACTACTTACTCTAGCTTCCCGGCA
ACAATTAATAGACTGGATGGAGGCGGATAAAGTTGCAGGACCACTTCTGCGCTCGGCCCTTCCGGCTGGC
TGGTTTATTGCTGATAAATCTGGAGCCGGTGAGCGTGGGTCTCGCGGTATCATTGCAGCACTGGGGCCAG
ATGGTAAGCCCTCCCGTATCGTAGTTATCTACACGACGGGGAGTCAGGCAACTATGGATGAACGAAATAG
ACAGATCGCTGAGATAGGTGCCTCACTGATTAAGCATTGGTAACTGTCAGACCAAGTTTACTCATATATA
CTTTAGATTGATTTAAAACTTCATTTTTAATTTAAAAGGATCTAGGTGAAGATCCTTTTTGATAATCTCA
TGACCAAAATCCCTTAACGTGAGTTTTCGTTCCACTGAGCGTCAGACCCCGTAGAAAAGATCAAAGGATC
TTCTTGAGATCCTTTTTTTCTGCGCGTAATCTGCTGCTTGCAAACAAAAAAACCACCGCTACCAGCGGTG
GTTTGTTTGCCGGATCAAGAGCTACCAACTCTTTTTCCGAAGGTAACTGGCTTCAGCAGAGCGCAGATAC
CAAATACTGTTCTTCTAGTGTAGCCGTAGTTAGGCCACCACTTCAAGAACTCTGTAGCACCGCCTACATA
CCTCGCTCTGCTAATCCTGTTACCAGTGGCTGCTGCCAGTGGCGATAAGTCGTGTCTTACCGGGTTGGAC
TCAAGACGATAGTTACCGGATAAGGCGCAGCGGTCGGGCTGAACGGGGGGTTCGTGCACACAGCCCAGCT
TGGAGCGAACGACCTACACCGAACTGAGATACCTACAGCGTGAGCTATGAGAAAGCGCCACGCTTCCCGA
AGGGAGAAAGGCGGACAGGTATCCGGTAAGCGGCAGGGTCGGAACAGGAGAGCGCACGAGGGAGCTTCCA
GGGGGAAACGCCTGGTATCTTTATAGTCCTGTCGGGTTTCGCCACCTCTGACTTGAGCGTCGATTTTTGT
GATGCTCGTCAGGGGGGCGGAGCCTATGGAAAAACGCCAGCAACGCGGCCTTTTTACGGTTCCTGGCCTT
TTGCTGGCCTTTTGCTCACATGT
